Addgene plasmid #91518: pHH0103_ARHGAP4-1/1
Purpose: Protein expression and purification of human SH3 domain construct ARHGAP4-1/1
Depositing lab: Sachdev Sidhu. Depositing organization: University of Toronto. Publication: Comprehensive Analysis of the Human SH3 Domain Family Reveals a Wide Variety of Non-canonical Specificities. Teyra J, Huang H, Jain S, Guan X, Dong A, Liu Y, Tempel W, Min J, Tong Y, Kim PM, Bader GD, Sidhu SS. Structure. 2017 Oct 3;25(10):1598-1610.e3. doi: 10.1016/j.str.2017.07.017. Epub 2017 Sep 7. PubMed 28890361.
Backbone
  Vector backbone: pHH0103
  Vector type: Bacterial Expression
Growth in bacteria
  Bacterial resistance: Ampicillin, 100 μg/mL
  Growth temperature: 37°C
  Growth strain: DH5alpha
  Copy number: Low Copy
Gene/Insert
  Gene/Insert name: ARHGAP4-1/1
  Species: H. sapiens (human)
  Insert size (bp): 221
  Entrez Gene: ARHGAP4 (a.k.a. C1, RGC1, RhoGAP4, SrGAP4, p115)
  Cloning method: Restriction Enzyme; 5′ cloning site Sfi1 (unknown if destroyed); 3′ cloning site Not1 (unknown if destroyed)
Terms and licenses: Academic/Nonprofit Terms; Industry Terms: Not Available to Industry
How to cite: pHH0103_ARHGAP4-1/1 was a gift from Sachdev Sidhu (Addgene plasmid # 91518 ; http://n2t.net/addgene:91518 ; RRID:Addgene_91518)
