[The description below was written by a language model from this plasmid's Addgene catalogue record and pLannotate feature annotations shown in this document.]
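Description:
pHH0103_ARHGAP4-1/1 is a 6.9 kb bacterial expression plasmid built on the pHH0103 backbone for producing and purifying an SH3 domain fragment of human ARHGAP4, a Rho GTPase-activating protein. The name suggests it is one member of a systematically numbered set of human SH3 domain constructs. It is propagated in E. coli under ampicillin selection (AmpR with its native bla promoter) and replicates from a ColE1/pMB1-type origin with a pBR322 bom region. The catalogue lists it as low copy, although the rop gene is annotated only as two fragments interrupted by an f1 phage origin.

Expression is driven by the strong hybrid tac promoter followed by a lac operator. The plasmid carries its own lacI gene under the up-mutated lacIq promoter, so transcription is tightly repressed until induced with IPTG. The open reading frame begins with a 6xHis tag, continues into Schistosoma japonicum glutathione S-transferase, and ends with the ARHGAP4 fragment (about 200 bp annotated, 221 bp recorded insert), cloned between SfiI and NotI sites. The resulting His-GST-SH3 fusion allows purification on either nickel or glutathione resin, and GST also tends to aid solubility.

An fd phage terminator lies directly downstream of the insert. It is followed by two fragments of M13 gene III, and short tetracycline resistance and tet promoter remnants also appear. These features, along with the f1 origin, point to descent from a phagemid display vector; because the gene III pieces sit after the terminator, they do not appear to be part of the expressed product, though the record does not state this explicitly.
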