Features (pLannotate 1.2.2; 21 found; start..end, strand, type, name):
     68..145     +  promoter       lacIq promoter: lacI (mutant); In the lacIq allele, a single base change in the promoter boosts expression of the lacI gene about 10-fold.
    146..1228    +  CDS            lacI: lac repressor; lacI; The lac repressor binds to the lac operator to inhibit transcription in E. coli. This inhibition can be relieved by adding lactose or isopropyl-β-D-thiogalactopyranoside (IPTG).
   1241..1262    +  protein_bind   CAP binding site: CAP binding activates transcription in the presence of cAMP. E. coli catabolite activator protein
   1281..1298    +  promoter       tet promoter (fragment): E. coli promoter for tetracycline efflux protein gene
   1471..1499    +  promoter       tac promoter: strong E. coli promoter; hybrid between the trp and lac UV5 promoters
   1507..1523    +  protein_bind   lac operator: The lac repressor binds to the lac operator to inhibit transcription in E. coli. This inhibition can be relieved by adding lactose or isopropyl-β-D-thiogalactopyranoside (IPTG). lac repressor encoded by lacI
   1608..1625    +  CDS            6xHis: 6xHis affinity tag
   1641..2294    +  CDS            GST26_SCHJA: Experimental evidence at protein level: Swiss-Prot protein existence level 1. GST isoenzymes appear to play a central role in the parasite detoxification system. Other functions are also suspected including a role in increasing the solubility of haematin in the parasite gut. From Schistosoma japonicum (Blood fluke).
   2361..2561    +  CDS            ARHGAP4 (fragment): RHG04_HUMAN - Also known as KIAA0131, RGC1, RHOGAP4. Experimental evidence at protein level: Swiss-Prot protein existence level 1. Inhibitory effect on stress fiber organization. May down- regulate Rho-like GTPase in hematopoietic cells. From Homo sapiens (Human).
   2577..2624    +  terminator     fd terminator (sequence withheld): central terminator from bacteriophage fd (Otsuka and Kunisawa, 1982)
   2629..2841    +  CDS            M13 gene III (fragment) (sequence partly withheld): pIII; III; minor coat protein
   2856..3326    +  CDS            M13 gene III (fragment) (sequence partly withheld): pIII; III; minor coat protein
   3348..3418    +  CDS            TcR (fragment): tetracycline efflux protein; tet; confers resistance to tetracycline
   3660..4040    -  CDS            YPB1_ECOLX: Protein predicted: Swiss-Prot protein existence level 4. From Escherichia coli.
   4057..4208    +  CDS            rop (fragment): Rop protein, which maintains plasmids at low copy number; rop
   4244..4672    -  rep_origin     f1 ori (sequence partly withheld): f1 bacteriophage origin of replication; arrow indicates direction of (+) strand synthesis
   4681..4720    +  CDS            rop (fragment): Rop protein, which maintains plasmids at low copy number; rop
   4822..4962    +  misc_feature   bom: basis of mobility region from pBR322
   5148..5735    -  rep_origin     ori: high-copy-number ColE1/pMB1/pBR322/pUC origin of replication
   5906..6766    -  CDS            AmpR: β-lactamase; bla; confers resistance to ampicillin, carbenicillin, and related antibiotics
   6767..6871    -  promoter       AmpR promoter: bla
>Addgene plasmid #91518 | pHH0103_ARHGAP4-1/1 | addgene full sequence | sequence record 192422 | Addgene NGS Result
TTATTATCATGACATTAACCTATAAAAATAGGCGTATCACGAGGCCCTTTCGTCTTCAAGAATTCCCGAC
ACCATCGAATGGTGCAAAACCTTTCGCGGTATGGCATGATAGCGCCCGGAAGAGAGTCAATTCAGGGTGG
TGAATGTGAAACCAGTAACGTTATACGATGTCGCAGAGTATGCCGGTGTCTCTTATCAGACCGTTTCCCG
CGTGGTGAACCAGGCCAGCCACGTTTCTGCGAAAACGCGGGAAAAAGTGGAAGCGGCGATGGCGGAGCTG
AATTACATTCCCAACCGCGTGGCACAACAACTGGCGGGCAAACAGTCGTTGCTGATTGGCGTTGCCACCT
CCAGTCTGGCCCTGCACGCGCCGTCGCAAATTGTCGCGGCGATTAAATCTCGCGCCGATCAACTGGGTGC
CAGCGTGGTGGTGTCGATGGTAGAACGAAGCGGCGTCGAAGCCTGTAAAGCGGCGGTGCACAATCTTCTC
GCGCAACGCGTCAGTGGGCTGATCATTAACTATCCGCTGGATGACCAGGATGCCATTGCTGTGGAAGCTG
CCTGCACTAATGTTCCGGCGTTATTTCTTGATGTCTCTGACCAGACACCCATCAACAGTATTATTTTCTC
CCATGAAGACGGTACGCGACTGGGCGTGGAGCATCTGGTCGCATTGGGTCACCAGCAAATCGCGCTGTTA
GCGGGCCCATTAAGTTCTGTCTCGGCGCGTCTGCGTCTGGCTGGCTGGCATAAATATCTCACTCGCAATC
AAATTCAGCCGATAGCGGAACGGGAAGGCGACTGGAGTGCCATGTCCGGTTTTCAACAAACCATGCAAAT
GCTGAATGAGGGCATCGTTCCCACTGCGATGCTGGTTGCCAACGATCAGATGGCGCTGGGCGCAATGCGC
GCCATTACCGAGTCCGGGCTGCGCGTTGGTGCGGATATCTCGGTAGTGGGATACGACGATACCGAAGACA
GCTCATGTTATATCCCGCCGTTAACCACCATCAAACAGGATTTTCGCCTGCTGGGGCAAACCAGCGTGGA
CCGCTTGCTGCAACTCTCTCAGGGCCAGGCGGTGAAGGGCAATCAGCTGTTGCCCGTCTCACTGGTGAAA
AGAAAAACCACCCTGGCGCCCAATACGCAAACCGCCTCTCCCCGCGCGTTGGCCGATTCATTAATGCAGC
TGGCACGACAGGTTTCCCGACTGGAAAGCGGGCAGTGAGCGCAACGCAATTAATGTAAGTTAGCTCACTC
ATTAGGCACAATTCTCATGTTTGACAGCTTATCATCGACTGCACGGTGCACCAATGCTTCTGGCGTCAGG
CAGCCATCGGAAGCTGTGGTATGGCTGTGCAGGTCGTAAATCACTGCATAATTCGTGTCGCTCAAGGCGC
ACTCCCGTTCTGGATAATGTTTTTTGCGCCGACATCATAACGGTTCTGGCAAATATTCTGAAATGAGCTG
TTGACAATTAATCATCGGCTCGTATAATGTGTGGAATTGTGAGCGGATAACAATTTCACACAGGAAACAG
CCAGTCCGTTTAGGTGTTTTCACGAGCACTTCACCAACAAGGACCATAGATTATGAAAATCGAAGAACAC
CATCACCATCACCATTCCAGCGGTAAGCTTATGTCCCCTATACTAGGTTATTGGAAAATTAAGGGCCTTG
TGCAACCCACTCGACTTCTTTTGGAATATCTTGAAGAAAAATATGAAGAGCATTTGTATGAGCGCGATGA
AGGTGATAAATGGCGAAACAAAAAGTTTGAATTGGGTTTGGAGTTTCCCAATCTTCCTTATTATATTGAT
GGTGATGTTAAATTAACACAGTCTATGGCCATCATACGTTATATAGCTGACAAGCACAACATGTTGGGTG
GTTGTCCAAAAGAGCGTGCAGAGATTTCAATGCTTGAAGGAGCGGTTTTGGATATTAGATACGGTGTTTC
GAGAATTGCATATAGTAAAGACTTTGAAACTCTCAAAGTTGATTTTCTTAGCAAGCTACCTGAAATGCTG
AAAATGTTCGAAGATCGTTTATGTCATAAAACATATTTAAATGGTGATCATGTAACCCATCCTGACTTCA
TGTTGTATGACGCTCTTGATGTTGTTTTATACATGGACCCAATGTGCCTGGATGCGTTCCCAAAATTAGT
TTGTTTTAAAAAACGTATTGAAGCTATCCCACAAATTGATAAGTACTTGAAATCCAGCAAGTATATAGCA
TGGCCTTTGCAGGGCTGGCAAGCCACGTTTGGTGGTGGCGACCATCCTCCAAAATCGGATCTGGAAGTTC
TGTTCCAGGGGCCCCTGTCCAGCGGTCTGGTTCCGCGTGGTTCCGGTACCGCGGCCCAGCCGGCCATGGC
CCAGGGCGCGCTGGTTGAAGCCGTTGCCTGTTTCGCATATACCGGTCGTACCGCACAAGAACTGTCTTTT
CGTCGTGGTGATGTTCTGCGTCTGCATGAACGTGCATCTTCTGATTGGTGGCGTGGTGAACATAATGGTA
TGCGTGGTCTGATTCCGCACAAATACATTACCCTGCCAGCAGCGGCCGCATA
[142 nt withheld, positions 2573-2714]
C
[98 nt withheld, positions 2716-2813]
AGTTTGTACTGGTGACGAAACTCAGTGTCTAGCTAGAGTGGC
[149 nt withheld, positions 2856-3004]
T
[41 nt withheld, positions 3006-3046]
T
[62 nt withheld, positions 3048-3109]
A
[35 nt withheld, positions 3111-3145]
CCTCCCTCAATCGGTTGAATGTCGCCCTTTTGTCTTTGGCGCTGGTAAACCATATGAA
[86 nt withheld, positions 3204-3289]
T
[54 nt withheld, positions 3291-3344]
CTAGCGCCGCCCTATACCTTGTCTGCCTCCCCGCGTTGCGTCGCGGTGCATGGAGCCGGGCCACCTCGAC
CTGAATGGAAGCCGGCGGCACCTCGCTAACGGATTCACCACTCCAAGAATTGGAGCCAATCAATTCTTGC
GGAGAACTGTGAATGCGCAAACCAACCCTTGGCAGAACATATCCATCGCGTCCGCCATCTCCAGCAGCCG
CACGCGGCGCATCTCGGGCAGCGTTGGGTCCTGGCCACGGGTGCGCATGATCGTGCTCCTGTCGTTGAGG
ACCCGGCTAGGCTGGCGGGGTTGCCTTACTGGTTAGCAGAATGAATCACCGATACGCGAGCGAACGTGAA
GCGACTGCTGCTGCAAAACGTCTGCGACCTGAGCAACAACATGAATGGTCTTCGGTTTCCGTGTTTCGTA
AAGTCTGGAAACGCGGAAGTCAGCGCCCTGCACCATTATGTTCCGGATCTGCATCGCAGGATGCTGCTGG
CTACCCTGTGGAACACCTACATCTGTATTAACGAAGCGCTGGCATTGACCCTGAGTGATTTTTCTCTGGT
CCCGCCGCATCCATACCGCCAGTTGTTTACCCTCACAACGTTCCAGTAACCGGGCATGTTCATCATCAGT
AACCCGTATCGTGAGCATCCTCTCTCGTTTCATCGGTATCATTACCCCCATGAACAGAAATCCCCCTTAC
ACGGAGGCATCAGTGACCAAACAGGAAAAAACCGCCCTTAACATGGCCCGCTTTATCAGAAGCCAGACAT
TAACGCTTCTGGAGAAACTCAACGAGCTGGACGCGGATGAACAGGCAGACATCTGTGAATCGCTTCACGA
CCACGCTGATGAGCTTTACCGCAGGATCCGCGAAATTGTAAGCGTTAATATTTTGTTAAAATTCGCGTTA
AATTTTTGTTAAATCAGCTCATTTTTTAACCAATAGGCCGAAATCGGCAAAATCCCTTATAAATCAAAAG
AATAGACCGAGATAGGGT
[37 nt withheld, positions 4343-4379]
AAAGAACGTGGACTCCAACGTCAAAGG
[49 nt withheld, positions 4407-4455]
T
[91 nt withheld, positions 4457-4547]
G
[124 nt withheld, positions 4549-4672]
CGCGGATCCTGCCTCGCGCGTTTCGGTGATGACGGTGAAAACCTCTGACACATGCAGCTCCCGGAGACGG
TCACAGCTTGTCTGTAAGCGGATGCCGGGAGCAGACAAGCCCGTCAGGGCGCGTCAGCGGGTGTTGGCGG
GTGTCGGGGCGCAGCCATGACCCAGTCACGTAGCGATAGCGGAGTGTATACTGGCTTAACTATGCGGCAT
CAGAGCAGATTGTACTGAGAGTGCACCATATGCGGTGTGAAATACCGCACAGATGCGTAAGGAGAAAATA
CCGCATCAGGCGCTCTTCCGCTTCCTCGCTCACTGACTCGCTGCGCTCGGTCGTTCGGCTGCGGCGAGCG
GTATCAGCTCACTCAAAGGCGGTAATACGGTTATCCACAGAATCAGGGGATAACGCAGGAAAGAACATGT
GAGCAAAAGGCCAGCAAAAGGCCAGGAACCGTAAAAAGGCCGCGTTGCTGGCGTTTTTCCATAGGCTCCG
CCCCCCTGACGAGCATCACAAAAATCGACGCTCAAGTCAGAGGTGGCGAAACCCGACAGGACTATAAAGA
TACCAGGGTTTCCCCCTGGAAGCTCCCTCGTGCGCTCTCCTGTTCCGACCCTGCCGCTTACCGGATACCT
GTCCGCCTTTCTCCCTTCGGGAAGCGTGGCGCTTTCTCATAGCTCACGCTGTAGGTATCTCAGTTCGGTG
TAGGTCGTTCGCTCCAAGCTGGGCTGTGTGCACGAACCCCCCGTTCAGCCCGACCGCTGCGCCTTATCCG
GTAACTATCGTCTTGAGTCCAACCCGGTAAGACACGACTTATCGCCACTGGCAGCAGCCACTGGTAACAG
GATTAGCAGAGCGAGGTATGTAGGCGGTGCTACAGAGTTCTTGAAGTGGTGGCCTAACTACGGCTACACT
AGAAGGACAGTATTTGGTATCTGCGCTCTGCTGAAGCCAGTTACCTTCGGAAAAAGAGTTGGTAGCTCTT
GATCCGGCAAACAAACCACCGCTGGTAGCGGTGGTTTTTTTGTTTGCAAGCAGCAGATTACGCGCAGAAA
AAAAGGATCTCAAGAAGATCCTTTGATCTTTTCTACGGGGTCTGACGCTCAGTGGAACGAAAACTCACGT
TAAGGGATTTTGGTCATGAGATTATCAAAAAGGATCTTCACCTAGATCCTTTTAAATTAAAAATGAAGTT
TTAAATCAATCTAAAGTATATATGAGTAAACTTGGTCTGACAGTTACCAATGCTTAATCAGTGAGGCACC
TATCTCAGCGATCTGTCTATTTCGTTCATCCATAGTTGCCTGACTCCCCGTCGTGTAGATAACTACGATA
CGGGAGGGCTTACCATCTGGCCCCAGTGCTGCAATGATACCGCGAGACCCACGCTCACCGGCTCCAGATT
TATCAGCAATAAACCAGCCAGCCGGAAGGGCCGAGCGCAGAAGTGGTCCTGCAACTTTATCCGCCTCCAT
CCAGTCTATTAATTGTTGCCGGGAAGCTAGAGTAAGTAGTTCGCCAGTTAATAGTTTGCGCAACGTTGTT
GCCATTGCTGCAGGCATCGTGGTGTCACGCTCGTCGTTTGGTATGGCTTCATTCAGCTCCGGTTCCCAAC
GATCAAGGCGAGTTACATGATCCCCCATGTTGTGCAAAAAAGCGGTTAGCTCCTTCGGTCCTCCGATCGT
TGTCAGAAGTAAGTTGGCCGCAGTGTTATCACTCATGGTTATGGCAGCACTGCATAATTCTCTTACTGTC
ATGCCATCCGTAAGATGCTTTTCTGTGACTGGTGAGTACTCAACCAAGTCATTCTGAGAATAGTGTATGC
GGCGACCGAGTTGCTCTTGCCCGGCGTCAACACGGGATAATACCGCGCCACATAGCAGAACTTTAAAAGT
GCTCATCATTGGAAAACGTTCTTCGGGGCGAAAACTCTCAAGGATCTTACCGCTGTTGAGATCCAGTTCG
ATGTAACCCACTCGTGCACCCAACTGATCTTCAGCATCTTTTACTTTCACCAGCGTTTCTGGGTGAGCAA
AAACAGGAAGGCAAAATGCCGCAAAAAAGGGAATAAGGGCGACACGGAAATGTTGAATACTCATACTCTT
CCTTTTTCAATATTATTGAAGCATTTATCAGGGTTATTGTCTCATGAGCGGATACATATTTGAATGTATT
TAGAAAAATAAACAAATAGGGGTTCCGCGCACATTTCCCCGAAAAGTGCCACCTGACGTCTAAGAAACCA
