>Addgene plasmid #91518 | pHH0103_ARHGAP4-1/1 | depositor partial sequence | sequence record 176006 | insert sequence
GGTACCGAATTCGGATCCGCGCGCTGGTTGAAGCCGTTGCCTGTTTCGCATATACCGGTCGTACCGCACA
AGAACTGTCTTTTCGTCGTGGTGATGTTCTGCGTCTGCATGAACGTGCATCTTCTGATTGGTGGCGTGGT
GAACATAATGGTATGCGTGGTCTGATTCCGCACAAATACATTACCCTGCCAGCAGCGGCCGCTAGCTAAG
TCGACGAGCTC
